Addgene plasmid #133161: pOPS0520
Purpose: Reporter plasmid with a 12-nucleotide specific "barcode" sequence. This plasmid is not available as an individual bacterial stab, but can be requested as part of the Plasmid-ID Kit (Kit #1000000168 ).
Depositing lab: Philip Poole. Depositing organization: University of Oxford. Publication: Optimizing Rhizobium-legume symbioses by simultaneous measurement of rhizobial competitiveness and N2 fixation in nodules. Mendoza-Suarez MA, Geddes BA, Sanchez-Canizares C, Ramirez-Gonzalez RH, Kirchhelle C, Jorrin B, Poole PS. Proc Natl Acad Sci U S A. 2020 May 5;117(18):9822-9831. doi: 10.1073/pnas.1921225117. Epub 2020 Apr 21. PubMed 32317381.
Backbone
  Vector backbone: pOGG026 (Addgene ID 113992)
  Vector type: Bacterial Expression
Growth in bacteria
  Bacterial resistance: Kanamycin, 50 μg/mL
  Growth temperature: 37°C
  Growth strain: ST18 (S17 delta pir delta hemA)
  Copy number: Low Copy
Gene/Insert
  Gene/Insert name: PU module (PsNifH from pOGG043), SC module (sfGFP from pOGG037), and T module (CAAATTCGGGAT and universal primer binding site)
  Species: Synthetic
  Mutation: Domesticated for Golden Gate cloning
  Cloning method: Unknown
Terms and licenses: Academic/Nonprofit Terms; Industry Terms: Not Available to Industry
Depositor comments: The only difference is the sequence: CAAATTCGGGAT . Please note that this plasmid may require a unique bacterial strain, so make sure to confirm that you can also obtain the appropriate growth strain. Please contact us or contact our distributors if you have any questions. This plasmid is not available as an individual bacterial stab, but can be requested as part of the Plasmid-ID Kit (Kit #1000000168 ).
How to cite: pOPS0520 was a gift from Philip Poole (Addgene plasmid # 133161)
