[The description below was written by a language model from this plasmid's Addgene catalogue record and the feature table of its GenBank file.]
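Description:
pOPS0520 is a 7,030 bp low-copy, broad-host-range bacterial reporter plasmid built on the pOGG026 backbone by Golden Gate assembly of domesticated modules. It belongs to a set of otherwise identical "Plasmid-ID" constructs that differ only in a 12-nucleotide barcode. Replication relies on the IncP (RK2-type) system: the annotated oriV origin together with trfA, whose product binds and activates oriV, which allows maintenance in a wide range of Gram-negative bacteria. An IncP oriT lets the plasmid be mobilised by conjugation from a donor that supplies the transfer functions, consistent with the recorded ST18 growth strain. Selection is by kanamycin through an aminoglycoside phosphotransferase (KanR) gene. Lambda t0 and rrnB T1 terminators flank the cloning region and help insulate it from readthrough transcription.

The payload has three parts according to the catalogue entry. These are a promoter module carrying PsNifH, a coding module for superfolder GFP, and a terminal module holding the unique barcode next to a universal primer binding site. The feature table annotates the sfGFP coding sequence but not the nifH promoter or the barcode, and a stretch of roughly 2.5 kb between oriV and the rrnB terminator is also unannotated. Because nifH encodes a nitrogenase component, sfGFP driven by its promoter serves as a fluorescent readout of nitrogen-fixation gene expression. The barcode allows strains carrying different kit members to be told apart by amplification and sequencing from the shared primer site. Judging by the associated publication title, the set is meant for tagging rhizobial strains so that competitiveness for nodule occupancy and nitrogen fixation in legume nodules can be measured at the same time.
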