LOCUS       Exported 7030 bp ds-DNA circular SYN 13-MAY-2021
DEFINITION  Reporter plasmid with a 12-nucleotide specific ""barcode"" sequence.
            This plasmid is not available as an individual bacterial stab, but
            can be requested as part of the Plasmid-ID Kit (Kit #1000000168 )..
ACCESSION   .
VERSION     .
KEYWORDS    pOPS0520
SOURCE      synthetic DNA construct
  ORGANISM  synthetic DNA construct
REFERENCE   1 (bases 1 to 7030)
  AUTHORS   Mendoza-Suarez MA, Geddes BA, Sanchez-Canizares C, Ramirez-Gonzalez
            RH, Kirchhelle C, Jorrin B, Poole PS
  TITLE     Optimizing Rhizobium-legume symbioses by simultaneous measurement of
            rhizobial competitiveness and N2 fixation in nodules.
  JOURNAL   Proc Natl Acad Sci U S A. 2020 May 5;117(18):9822-9831. doi:
            10.1073/pnas.1921225117. Epub 2020 Apr 21.
  PUBMED    32317381
REFERENCE   2 (bases 1 to 7030)
  AUTHORS   .
  TITLE     Direct Submission
  JOURNAL   Exported May 13, 2021 from SnapGene Server 1.1.58
            http://www.snapgene.com
FEATURES             Location/Qualifiers
     source          1..7030
                     /organism="synthetic DNA construct"
                     /mol_type="other DNA"
     terminator      9..103
                     /label=lambda t0 terminator
                     /note="transcription terminator from phage lambda"
     primer_bind     complement(202..221)
                     /label=pENTR-R
                     /note="pENTR vectors, reverse primer"
     CDS             213..1028
                     /codon_start=1
                     /product="aminoglycoside phosphotransferase"
                     /label=KanR
                     /note="confers resistance to kanamycin in bacteria or G418
                     (Geneticin(R)) in eukaryotes"
                     /translation="MSHIQRETSCSRPRLNSNMDADLYGYKWARDNVGQSGATIYRLYG
                     KPDAPELFLKHGKGSVANDVTDEMVRLNWLTEFMPLPTIKHFIRTPDDAWLLTTAIPGK
                     TAFQVLEEYPDSGENIVDALAVFLRRLHSIPVCNCPFNSDRVFRLAQAQSRMNNGLVDA
                     SDFDDERNGWPVEQVWKEMHKLLPFSPDSVVTHGDFSLDNLIFDEGKLIGCIDVGRVGI
                     ADRYQDLAILWNCLGEFSPSLQKRLFQKYGIDNPDMNKLQFHLMLDEFF"
     oriT            1179..1287
                     /note="incP origin of transfer"
     CDS             complement(1348..2496)
                     /codon_start=1
                     /product="trans-acting replication protein that binds to
                     and activates oriV"
                     /label=trfA
                     /translation="MNRTFDRKAYRQELIDAGFSAEDAETIASRTVMRAPRETFQSVGS
                     IVQQATAKIERDSVQLAPPALPAPSAAVERSRRLEQEAAGLAKSMTIDTRGTMTTKKRK
                     TAGEDLAKQVSEAKQAALLKHTKQQIKEMQLSLFDIAPWPDTMRAMPNDTARSALFTTR
                     NKKIPREALQNKVIFHVNKDVKITYTGVELRADDDELVWQQVLEYAKRTPIGEPITFTF
                     YELCQDLGWSINGRYYTKAEECLSRLQATAMGFTSDRVGHLESVSLLHRFRVLDRGKKT
                     SRCQVLIDEEIVVLFAGDHYTKFIWEKYRKLSPTARRMFDYFSSHREPYPLKLETFRLM
                     CGSDSTRVKKWREQVGEACEELRGSGLVEHAWVNDDLVHCKR"
     rep_origin      2889..3420
                     /label=oriV
                     /note="incP origin of replication"
     terminator      5942..6028
                     /gene="Escherichia coli rrnB"
                     /label=rrnB T1 terminator
                     /note="transcription terminator T1 from the E. coli rrnB
                     gene"
     CDS             6275..6988
                     /codon_start=1
                     /product="GFP variant that folds robustly even when fused
                     to poorly folded proteins (Pedelacq et al., 2006)"
                     /label=superfolder GFP
                     /translation="MRKGEELFTGVVPILVELDGDVNGHKFSVRGEGEGDATNGKLTLK
                     FICTTGKLPVPWPTLVTTLTYGVQCFARYPDHMKQHDFFKSAMPEGYVQERTISFKDDG
                     TYKTRAEVKFEGDTLVNRIELKGIDFKEDGNILGHKLEYNFNSHNVYITADKQKNGIKA
                     NFKIRHNVEDGSVQLADHYQQNTPIGDGPVLLPDNHYLSTQSVLSKDPNEKRDHMVLLE
                     FVTAAGITHGMDELYK"
     primer_bind     complement(7008..7030)
                     /label=M13/pUC Forward
                     /note="In lacZ gene"
ORIGIN
        1 cgctcttgga ctcctgttga tagatccagt aatgacctca gaactccatc tggatttgtt
       61 cagaacgctc ggttgccgcc gggcgttttt tattggtgag aatccaggca attgtgtctc
      121 aaaatctctg atgttacatt gcacaagata aaaatatatc atcatgaaca ataaaactgt
      181 ctgcttacat aaacagtaat acaaggggtg ttatgagcca tattcagcgt gaaacgagct
      241 gtagccgtcc gcgtctgaac agcaacatgg atgcggatct gtatggctat aaatgggcgc
      301 gtgataacgt gggtcagagc ggcgcgacca tttatcgtct gtatggcaaa ccggatgcgc
      361 cggaactgtt tctgaaacat ggcaaaggca gcgtggcgaa cgatgtgacc gatgaaatgg
      421 tgcgtctgaa ctggctgacc gaatttatgc cgctgccgac cattaaacat tttattcgca
      481 ccccggatga tgcgtggctg ctgaccaccg cgattccggg caaaaccgcg tttcaggtgc
      541 tggaagaata tccggatagc ggcgaaaaca ttgtggatgc gctggccgtg tttctgcgtc
      601 gtctgcatag cattccggtg tgcaactgcc cgtttaacag cgatcgtgtg tttcgtctgg
      661 cccaggcgca gagccgtatg aacaacggcc tggtggatgc gagcgatttt gatgatgaac
      721 gtaacggctg gccggtggaa caggtgtgga aagaaatgca taaactgctg ccgtttagcc
      781 cggatagcgt ggtgacccac ggcgatttta gcctggataa cctgattttc gatgaaggca
      841 aactgattgg ctgcattgat gtgggccgtg tgggcattgc ggatcgttat caggatctgg
      901 ccattctgtg gaactgcctg ggcgaattta gcccgagcct gcaaaaacgt ctgtttcaga
      961 aatatggcat tgataatccg gatatgaaca aactgcaatt tcatctgatg ctggatgaat
     1021 ttttctaata attaattgaa ctacttttcc gctgcataac cctgcttcgg ggtcattata
     1081 gcgatttttt cggtatatcc atcctttttc gcacgatata caggattttg ccaaagggtt
     1141 cgtgtagact ttccttggtg tatccaacgg cgtcagccgg gcaggatagg tgaagtaggc
     1201 ccacccgcga gcgggtgttc cttcttcact gtcccttatt cgcacctggc ggtgctcaac
     1261 gggaatcctg ctctgcgagg ctggccgtag gccggccgcg atgcaggtgg ctgctgaacc
     1321 cccagccgga actgacccca caaggcccta gcgtttgcaa tgcaccaggt catcattgac
     1381 ccaggcgtgt tccaccaggc cgctgcctcg caactcttcg caggcttcgc cgacctgctc
     1441 gcgccacttc ttcacgcggg tggaatccga tccgcacatg aggcggaagg tttccagctt
     1501 gagcgggtac ggctcccggt gcgagctgaa atagtcgaac atccgtcggg ccgtcggcga
     1561 cagcttgcgg tacttctccc atatgaattt cgtgtagtgg tcgccagcaa acagcacgac
     1621 gatttcctcg tcgatcagga cctggcaacg ggacgttttc ttgccacggt ccaggacgcg
     1681 gaagcggtgc agcagcgaca ccgattccag gtgcccaacg cggtcggacg tgaagcccat
     1741 cgccgtcgcc tgtaggcgcg acaggcattc ctcggccttc gtgtaatacc ggccattgat
     1801 cgaccagccc aggtcctggc aaagctcgta gaacgtgaag gtgatcggct cgccgatagg
     1861 ggtgcgcttc gcgtactcca acacctgctg ccacaccagt tcgtcatcgt cggcccgcag
     1921 ctcgacgccg gtgtaggtga tcttcacgtc cttgttgacg tggaaaatga ccttgttttg
     1981 cagcgcctcg cgcgggattt tcttgttgcg cgtggtgaac agggcagagc gggccgtgtc
     2041 gtttggcatc gctcgcatcg tgtccggcca cggcgcaata tcgaacaagg aaagctgcat
     2101 ttccttgatc tgctgcttcg tgtgtttcag caacgcggcc tgcttggctt cgctgacctg
     2161 ttttgccagg tcctcgccgg cggtttttcg cttcttggtc gtcatagttc ctcgcgtgtc
     2221 gatggtcatc gacttcgcca aacctgccgc ctcctgttcg agccgacgcg aacgctccac
     2281 ggcggccgat ggcgcgggca gggcaggggg agccagttgc acgctgtcgc gctcgatctt
     2341 ggccgtagct tgctggacta tcgagccgac ggactggaag gtttcgcggg gcgcacgcat
     2401 gacggtgcgg cttgcgatgg tttcggcatc ctcggcggaa aaccccgcgt cgatcagttc
     2461 ttgcctgtat gccttccggt caaacgtccg attcattcac cctccttgcg ggattgcccc
     2521 ggaattaatt ccccggatcg atccgtcgat cttgatcccc tgcgccatca gatccttggc
     2581 ggcaagaaag ccatccagtt tactttgcag ggcttcccaa ccttaccaga gggcgcccca
     2641 gctggcaatt ccggttcgct tgctgtccat aaaaccgccc agtctagcta tcgccatgta
     2701 agcccactgc aagctacctg ctttctcttt gcgcttgcgt tttcccttgt ccagatagcc
     2761 cagtagctga cattcatccg gggtcagcac cgtttctgcg gactggcttt ctacgtggct
     2821 gccatttttg gggtgaggcc gttcgcggcc gaggggcgca gcccctgggg ggatgggagg
     2881 cccgcgttag cgggccggga gggttcgaga agggggggca ccccccttcg gcgtgcgcgg
     2941 tcacgcgcac agggcgcagc cctggttaaa aacaaggttt ataaatattg gtttaaaagc
     3001 aggttaaaag acaggttagc ggtggccgaa aaacgggcgg aaacccttgc aaatgctgga
     3061 ttttctgcct gtggacagcc cctcaaatgt caataggtgc gcccctcatc tgtcagcact
     3121 ctgcccctca agtgtcaagg atcgcgcccc tcatctgtca gtagtcgcgc ccctcaagtg
     3181 tcaataccgc agggcactta tccccaggct tgtccacatc atctgtggga aactcgcgta
     3241 aaatcaggcg ttttcgccga tttgcgaggc tggccagctc cacgtcgccg gccgaaatcg
     3301 agcctgcccc tcatctgtca acgccgcgcc gggtgagtcg gcccctcaag tgtcaacgtc
     3361 cgcccctcat ctgtcagtga gggccaagtt ttccgcgagg tatccacaac gccggcggcc
     3421 ctacatggct ctgctgtagt gagtgggttg cgctccggca gcggtcctga tcccccgcag
     3481 aaaaaaagga tctcaagaag atcctttgat cttttctaca ttactgcatg agcttgtgga
     3541 agtgtgctga gcataaatga ttctcctagc tgttctttgg gtaagtacgc catcaggacg
     3601 ttgtgagtgg cgcgattttt agcggctgaa atcagccctt gagcctgtcg gcaagtcgcg
     3661 tcatgaggtc catgcgctca tgcaggatcg ccacgaccaa cgcgggttcg cccgcacgcg
     3721 gcaggcaaaa aacgtagtgg tgttcgcagc gggccatccg cagcgcggga aagagttcgc
     3781 tcatgtcctt aaacgggcct tcgccggcgg caagcctggc tatgccctgt tccagcttag
     3841 cgatatagcg gcgcacctgc gccgcgcccc actcccggcg cgtgtagcgg atgatgccgc
     3901 gtagatcggc ttcggcctca gccgtgagga tgtaggccgt caagcgcgat ccccgctgag
     3961 ttcttcatca agaatttcgc cgacgctctt ggtggacacc ttgccggcaa gcccatcgtt
     4021 gatgcggttc cccagcatgg ttttcagttc ctgccatgcc tgatcggcat cagcgtcacc
     4081 ggggaacaga cgttcgaggg cgtattgctt aatggtcttg ccctgcaagg cggccagggc
     4141 tttcaggctc tggtgctgct ggtccgtcat gtcgattgtc aggcggctca ttggataacc
     4201 tccataaaat acacgtaacc acattagcac atatgtgggc gtgaggctac agcgcgaggc
     4261 gcattaaggt cgggaaaatg cgctaggcgc atttaaattg cgtattgctg taatgcgcca
     4321 tgccggctag actaggccca aatgggtata cccaatttga ccaaggggga cgcgatgagg
     4381 gcggccaagc actaccgaca acttctatcc atcgacttca acatcgaggc gctggccttc
     4441 gtgcctggac ccgacggcac acgcggccgg cgcatccacg tcctggggcg cgaggtccgc
     4501 gaccggcccg gcctggtcga gtacctttcg ccggcgttcg gctcgcgggt ggcgctggac
     4561 ggctactgca aggccaattt cgatgcagtg ctgcacctgg cgtaccccga tcatcagcaa
     4621 tggggccacg catgaagcgc cgaagctacg ccatgctgcg cgccgctgcc gcgctggccg
     4681 tcctggtcgt tgcctcgccg gcatgggccg agctgcgcgg cgaggtcgtg cgcatcatcg
     4741 acggcgacac catcgacgtg ctggtagaca agcagccggt gcgcgtgcgc ctggtggaca
     4801 ttgacgcgcc ggaaaagcgg caagccttcg gcgaacgtgc gcgccaggcg ctggccggca
     4861 tggtgttccg ccggcacgtc ctggtcgacg agaaggacac cgaccgttac ggccgcacgc
     4921 tgggcaccgt ctgggtcaac atggagctgg ccagccggcc gccgcagccg cgcaacgtca
     4981 acgccgcgat ggttcaccag ggcatggcgt gggcctatcg cttccacggc cgcgcggccg
     5041 accctgaaat gctgcggctc gaacaggagg cgcgaggcaa gcgcgtcggc ctctggtccg
     5101 atccgcacgc cgtcgagccg tggaaatggc gacgcgagag caacaaccgg agggacgaag
     5161 gttgaaggtc gcccgcatct acctgcgcgc cagtacggac gagcagaatc ttgaacgcca
     5221 ggagagcctt gtagcggcca cgcgggccgc cgggtactac gtcgccggca tctaccgcga
     5281 gaaggcgtcc ggcgcacgcg ccgaccggcc cgagctgctg cgcatgatcg cggacctgca
     5341 acctggtgaa gtcgtcgttg cggagaagat cgaccgcatc agccgcttgc cgttggccga
     5401 ggccgagcgc ctggttgcgt cgatccgggc caaaggggcc aagctggccg tgcctggcgt
     5461 ggtggacctg tcggagctgg ccgccgaggc gaacggagtg gcgaaaatcg ttctggaatc
     5521 cgtccaggac atgcttttga agctcgcctt gcagatggcc cgcgacgact acgaggatcg
     5581 gcgcgagcgt caacgtcagg gtgtccagtt ggcgaaggcc gccggccgct acaccggccg
     5641 caaacgtgac gccggcatgc acgaccgcat catcacgctt cgctccggcg gatcgagcat
     5701 tgccaagacg gccaagctgg tcggatgcag cccgagccag gtcaaacgag tgtgggcggc
     5761 ctggaacgcg cagcagcaaa aataaagccg ggcagtgccc ggcttttctc accttttcgc
     5821 gtcccgcagg gccgctgcga gcgccctacc tagatcctcg ctttccccct cggtgtagtc
     5881 cggccagggc acgaagggcg cggatgcgaa cctgttgagc aggtcagatc tagggcggcg
     5941 gatttgtcct actcaggaga gcgttcaccg acaaacaaca gataaaacga aaggcccagt
     6001 ctttcgactg agcctttcgt tttatttgat gcctgccgaa ttcggatccg gagctcgaca
     6061 cgacattgtc gtcacctttg tcgggtccgc gacaagcttt ttgttcctcg atcccgtatg
     6121 ttttcgccta aatatctgaa acagcagcaa attatttttc gttagctcaa tcggcccact
     6181 tggcacgagt cttgaaattt attgcgaggc ggcggagctg ccggccgcat ccgtgcggca
     6241 taaccacggt tgtgaacaaa tgaaggaagg ccaaatgcgt aaaggcgaag agctgttcac
     6301 tggtgtcgtc cctattctgg tggaactgga tggtgatgtc aacggtcata agttttccgt
     6361 gcgtggcgag ggtgaaggtg acgcaactaa tggtaaactg acgctgaagt tcatctgtac
     6421 tactggtaaa ctgccggtac cttggccgac tctggtaacg acgctgactt atggtgttca
     6481 gtgctttgct cgttatccgg accatatgaa gcagcatgac ttcttcaagt ccgccatgcc
     6541 ggaaggctat gtgcaggaac gcacgatttc ctttaaggat gacggcacgt acaaaacgcg
     6601 tgcggaagtg aaatttgaag gcgataccct ggtaaaccgc attgagctga aaggcattga
     6661 ctttaaagaa gatggcaata tcctgggcca taagctggaa tacaatttta acagccacaa
     6721 tgtttacatc accgccgata aacaaaaaaa tggcattaaa gcgaatttta aaattcgcca
     6781 caacgttgag gatggcagcg tgcagctggc tgatcactac cagcaaaaca ctccaatcgg
     6841 tgatggtcct gttctgctgc cagacaatca ctatctgagc acgcaaagcg ttctgtctaa
     6901 agatccgaac gagaaacgcg atcatatggt tctgctggag ttcgtaaccg cagcgggcat
     6961 cacgcatggt atggatgaac tgtacaaatg agcttcaaat tcgggatcgt tttacaacgt
     7021 cgtgactggg
//
